Addgene plasmid #44235: pRCIscript-crhr1_TAL1B
Depositing lab: Karl Clark & Stephen Ekker. Depositing organization: Mayo Foundation for Medical Education and Research. Publication: In vivo genome editing using a high-efficiency TALEN system. Bedell VM, Wang Y, Campbell JM, Poshusta TL, Starker CG, Krug RG 2nd, Tan W, Penheiter SG, Ma AC, Leung AY, Fahrenkrug SC, Carlson DF, Voytas DF, Clark KJ, Essner JJ, Ekker SC. Nature. 2012 Nov 1;491(7422):114-8. doi: 10.1038/nature11537. Epub 2012 Sep 23. PubMed 23000899.
Backbone
  Vector backbone: RCIscript-GoldyTALEN
  Backbone manufacturer: Addgene plasmid 38142
  Backbone size w/o insert (bp): 4651
  Total vector size (bp): 6657
  Vector type: mRNA transcription vector
Growth in bacteria
  Bacterial resistance: Ampicillin, 100 μg/mL
  Growth temperature: 37°C
  Growth strain: Stbl3
  Copy number: High Copy
Gene/Insert
  Gene/Insert name: crhr1 pTAL scaffold 1B
  Species: D. rerio (zebrafish)
  Entrez Gene: crhr1
  Promoter: T3
  Cloning method: Unknown
  Sequencing primers: 5′ T3; 3′ T7
Terms and licenses: Academic/Nonprofit Terms; Industry Terms: Not Available to Industry
Depositor comments: Please note that some of the NN RVDs of this TALEN plasmid, which recognize G nucleotides were actually made with NK RVDs (which also recognize G nucleotides). This alters a single amino acid within the RVD.
How to cite: pRCIscript-crhr1_TAL1B was a gift from Karl Clark & Stephen Ekker (Addgene plasmid # 44235 ; http://n2t.net/addgene:44235 ; RRID:Addgene_44235)
