[The description below was written by a language model from this plasmid's Addgene catalogue record.]
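Description:
pRCIscript-crhr1_TAL1B is an mRNA transcription vector built on the RCIscript-GoldyTALEN backbone and carrying one arm of a TALEN pair directed against the zebrafish (D. rerio) crhr1 gene. The backbone accounts for 4651 bp of a total 6657 bp, so roughly 2 kb corresponds to the inserted crhr1-specific TAL effector repeat array placed into the GoldyTALEN scaffold. In the usual TALEN design, that scaffold supplies the flanking TAL effector regions and a FokI nuclease domain, although no feature table is provided here to confirm the individual parts. The plasmid is maintained in E. coli as a high-copy construct under ampicillin selection. A recombination-deficient strain is recorded for growth, in keeping with the highly repetitive nature of TAL repeat arrays.

The TALEN coding sequence sits downstream of a T3 promoter, so the plasmid serves as a template for in vitro synthesis of TALEN mRNA rather than for direct expression in cells. T3 and T7 primer sites flank the insert for sequencing. A TALEN monomer like this one binds one half-site of the target, and its partner arm binds the opposite strand. Dimerisation of the nuclease domains then produces a double-strand break, whose repair can yield mutations or, with a donor, defined edits. The associated work concerns in vivo genome editing with a high-efficiency TALEN system, consistent with delivering the transcribed mRNA into zebrafish embryos to modify crhr1.

The depositor notes that some repeat-variable diresidues intended as NN, which recognise G, were actually made as NK, which also recognises G. This changes a single amino acid within each affected RVD. The record does not give the target sequence, the full RVD order or the cloning method.
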