>Addgene plasmid #44235 | pRCIscript-crhr1_TAL1B | addgene partial sequence | sequence record 61439 | T3 5'-GCAATTAACCCTCACTAAAGG-3'
AACGCTCAACTTTGGCAGATCTAACTCGAGAAAGATATTGTATATATCGTAACAATAGGAGGTTCAACAA
TGGCTTCCTCCCCTCCAAAGAAAAAGAGAAAGGTTAGTTGGAAGGACGCAAGTGGTTGGTCTAGAGTGGA
TCTACGCACGCTCGGCTACAGTCAGCAGCAGCAAGAGAAGATCAAACCGAAGGTGCGTTCGACAGTGGCG
CAGCACCACGAGGCACTGGTGGGCCATGGGTTTACACACGCGCACATCGTTGCGCTCAGCCAACACCCGG
CAGCGTTAGGGACCGTCGCTGTCACGTATCAGCACATAATCACGGCGTTGCCAGAGGCGACACACGAAGA
CATCGTTGGCGTCGGCAAACAGTGGTCCGGCGCACGCGCCCTGGAGGCCTTGCTCACGGATGCGGGGGAG
TTGAGAGGTCCGCCGTTACAGTTGGACACAGGCCAACTTGTGAAGATTGCAAAACGTGGCGGCGTGACCG
CAATGGAGGCAGTGCATGCATCGCGCAATGCACTGACGGGTGCCCCCCTGAACCTGACCCCGGACCAAGT
GGTGGCTATCGCCAGCCACGATGGCGGCAAGCAAGCGCTCGAAACGGTGCAGCGGCTGTTGCCGGTGCTG
TGCCAGGACCATGGCCTGACCCCGGACCAAGTGGTGGCTATCGCCAGCAACGGTGGCGGCAAGCAAGCGC
TCGAAACGGTGCAGCGGCTGTTGCCGG
