>Addgene plasmid #44235 | pRCIscript-crhr1_TAL1B | addgene partial sequence | sequence record 62403 | TAL_R2 5'-ggcgacgaggtggtcgttgg-3'
CACAATGCTTTCGAGCGCTTGCTTGCCGCCACCGTTGCTGGCGATAGCCACCACTTGGTCCGGGGTCAGG
CCATGGTCCTGGCACAGCACCGGCAACAGCCGCTGCACCGTTTCGAGCGCTTGCTTGCCGCCATCGTGGC
TGGCGATAGCCACCACTTGGTCCGGAGTCAGGCCATGGTCCTGGCACAGCACCGGCAACAGCCGCTGCAC
CGTTTCGAGCGCTTGCTTGCCGCCATCGTGGCTGGCGATAGCCACCACTTGGTCCGGAGTCAGGCCATGG
TCCTGGCACAGCACCGGCAACAGCCGCTGCACCGTTTCGAGCGCTTGCTTGCCGCCAATGTTGCTGGCGA
TAGCCACCACTTGGTCCGGGGTCAGGCCATGGTCCTGGCACAGCACCGGCAACAGCCGCTGCACCGTTTC
GAGCGCTTGCTTGCCGCCCTTGTTGCTGGCGATAGCCACCACTTGGTCCGGGGTCAGGCCATGGTCCTGG
CACAGCACCGGCAACAGCCGCTGCACCGTTTCGAGCGCTTGCTTGCCGCCACCGTTGCTGGCGATAGCCA
CCACTTGGTCCGGGGTCAGGCCATGGTCCTGGCACAGCACCGGCAACAGCCGCTGCACCGTTTCGAGCGC
TTGCTTGCCGCCATCGTGGCTGGCGATAGCCA
